>Addgene plasmid #31847 | pSicoR-Ef1a-mCh | depositor full sequence | sequence record 35883 | pSicoR-Ef1a-mCh sequence 7484 bps
GCTTAAGCGGTCGACGGATCGGGAGATCTCCCGATCCCCTATGGTGCACTCTCAGTACAATCTGCTCTGA
TGCCGCATAGTTAAGCCAGTATCTGCTCCCTGCTTGTGTGTTGGAGGTCGCTGAGTAGTGCGCGAGCAAA
ATTTAAGCTACAACAAGGCAAGGCTTGACCGACAATTGCATGAAGAATCTGCTTAGGGTTAGGCGTTTTG
CGCTGCTTCGCGATGTACGGGCCAGATATACGCGTTGACATTGATTATTGACTAGTTATTAATAGTAATC
AATTACGGGGTCATTAGTTCATAGCCCATATATGGAGTTCCGCGTTACATAACTTACGGTAAATGGCCCG
CCTGGCTGACCGCCCAACGACCCCCGCCCATTGACGTCAATAATGACGTATGTTCCCATAGTAACGCCAA
TAGGGACTTTCCATTGACGTCAATGGGTGGAGTATTTACGGTAAACTGCCCACTTGGCAGTACATCAAGT
GTATCATATGCCAAGTACGCCCCCTATTGACGTCAATGACGGTAAATGGCCCGCCTGGCATTATGCCCAG
TACATGACCTTATGGGACTTTCCTACTTGGCAGTACATCTACGTATTAGTCATCGCTATTACCATGGTGA
TGCGGTTTTGGCAGTACATCAATGGGCGTGGATAGCGGTTTGACTCACGGGGATTTCCAAGTCTCCACCC
CATTGACGTCAATGGGAGTTTGTTTTGGCACCAAAATCAACGGGACTTTCCAAAATGTCGTAACAACTCC
GCCCCATTGACGCAAATGGGCGGTAGGCGTGTACGGTGGGAGGTCTATATAAGCAGCGCGTTTTGCCTGT
ACTGGGTCTCTCTGGTTAGACCAGATCTGAGCCTGGGAGCTCTCTGGCTAACTAGGGAACCCACTGCTTA
AGCCTCAATAAAGCTTGCCTTGAGTGCTTCAAGTAGTGTGTGCCCGTCTGTTGTGTGACTCTGGTAACTA
GAGATCCCTCAGACCCTTTTAGTCAGTGTGGAAAATCTCTAGCAGTGGCGCCCGAACAGGGACTTGAAAG
CGAAAGGGAAACCAGAGGAGCTCTCTCGACGCAGGACTCGGCTTGCTGAAGCGCGCACGGCAAGAGGCGA
GGGGCGGCGACTGGTGAGTACGCCAAAAATTTTGACTAGCGGAGGCTAGAAGGAGAGAGATGGGTGCGAG
AGCGTCAGTATTAAGCGGGGGAGAATTAGATCGCGATGGGAAAAAATTCGGTTAAGGCCAGGGGGAAAGA
AAAAATATAAATTAAAACATATAGTATGGGCAAGCAGGGAGCTAGAACGATTCGCAGTTAATCCTGGCCT
GTTAGAAACATCAGAAGGCTGTAGACAAATACTGGGACAGCTACAACCATCCCTTCAGACAGGATCAGAA
GAACTTAGATCATTATATAATACAGTAGCAACCCTCTATTGTGTGCATCAAAGGATAGAGATAAAAGACA
CCAAGGAAGCTTTAGACAAGATAGAGGAAGAGCAAAACAAAAGTAAGACCACCGCACAGCAAGCGGCCGG
CCGCGCTGATCTTCAGACCTGGAGGAGGAGATATGAGGGACAATTGGAGAAGTGAATTATATAAATATAA
AGTAGTAAAAATTGAACCATTAGGAGTAGCACCCACCAAGGCAAAGAGAAGAGTGGTGCAGAGAGAAAAA
AGAGCAGTGGGAATAGGAGCTTTGTTCCTTGGGTTCTTGGGAGCAGCAGGAAGCACTATGGGCGCAGCGT
CAATGACGCTGACGGTACAGGCCAGACAATTATTGTCTGGTATAGTGCAGCAGCAGAACAATTTGCTGAG
GGCTATTGAGGCGCAACAGCATCTGTTGCAACTCACAGTCTGGGGCATCAAGCAGCTCCAGGCAAGAATC
CTGGCTGTGGAAAGATACCTAAAGGATCAACAGCTCCTGGGGATTTGGGGTTGCTCTGGAAAACTCATTT
GCACCACTGCTGTGCCTTGGAATGCTAGTTGGAGTAATAAATCTCTGGAACAGATTTGGAATCACACGAC
CTGGATGGAGTGGGACAGAGAAATTAACAATTACACAAGCTTAATACACTCCTTAATTGAAGAATCGCAA
AACCAGCAAGAAAAGAATGAACAAGAATTATTGGAATTAGATAAATGGGCAAGTTTGTGGAATTGGTTTA
ACATAACAAATTGGCTGTGGTATATAAAATTATTCATAATGATAGTAGGAGGCTTGGTAGGTTTAAGAAT
AGTTTTTGCTGTACTTTCTATAGTGAATAGAGTTAGGCAGGGATATTCACCATTATCGTTTCAGACCCAC
CTCCCAACCCCGAGGGGACCCGACAGGCCCGAAGGAATAGAAGAAGAAGGTGGAGAGAGAGACAGAGACA
GATCCATTCGATTAGTGAACGGATCGGCACTGCGTGCGCCAATTCTGCAGACAAATGGCAGTATTCATCC
ACAATTTTAAAAGAAAAGGGGGGATTGGGGGGTACAGTGCAGGGGAAAGAATAGTAGACATAATAGCAAC
AGACATACAAACTAAAGAATTACAAAAACAAATTACAAAAATTCAAAATTTTCGGGTTTATTACAGGGAC
AGCAGAGATCCAGTTTGGTTAGTACCGGGCCCGCTCTAGAGATCCGACGCGCCATCTCTAGGCCCGCGCC
GGCCCCCTCGCACAGACTTGTGGGAGAAGCTCGGCTACTCCCCTGCCCCGGTTAATTTGCATATAATATT
TCCTAGTAACTATAGAGGCTTAATGTGCGATAAAAGACAGATAATCTGTTCTTTTTAATACTAGCTACAT
TTTACATGATAGGCTTGGATTTCTATAACTTCGTATAGCATACATTATACGAAGTTATACATGTCACAAA
AGGAAACTCACCCTAACTGTAAAGTAATTGTGTGTTTTGAGACTATAAATATCCCTTGGAGAAAAGCCTT
GTTAACGCGCGGTGACCCTCGAGTACTAGGATCCATTAGGCGGCCGCGGATCTGCGATCGCTCCGGTGCC
CGTCAGTGGGCAGAGCGCACATCGCCCACAGTCCCCGAGAAGTTGGGGGGAGGGGTCGGCAATTGAACCG
GTGCCTAGAGAAGGTGGCGCGGGGTAAACTGGGAAAGTGATGTCGTGTACTGGCTCCGCCTTTTTCCCGA
GGGTGGGGGAGAACCGTATATAAGTGCAGTAGTCGCCGTGAACGTTCTTTTTCGCAACGGGTTTGCCGCC
AGAACACAGCTGAAGCTTCGAGGGGCTCGCATCTCTCCTTCACGCGCCCGCCGCCCTACCTGAGGCCGCC
ATCCACGCCGGTTGAGTCGCGTTCTGCCGCCTCCCGCCTGTGGTGCCTCCTGAACTGCGTCCGCCGTCTA
GGTAAGTTTAAAGCTCAGGTCGAGACCGGGCCTTTGTCCGGCGCTCCCTTGGAGCCTACCTAGACTCAGC
CGGCTCTCCACGCTTTGCCTGACCCTGCTTGCTCAACTCTACGTCTTTGTTTCGTTTTCTGTTCTGCGCC
GTTACAGATCCAAGCTGTGACCGGCGCCTACGCTAGCGCTACCGGTCGCCACCATGGTGAGCAAGGGCGA
GGAGGATAACATGGCCATCATCAAGGAGTTCATGCGCTTCAAGGTGCACATGGAGGGCTCCGTGAACGGC
CACGAGTTCGAGATCGAGGGCGAGGGCGAGGGCCGCCCCTACGAGGGCACCCAGACCGCCAAGCTGAAGG
TGACCAAGGGTGGCCCCCTGCCCTTCGCCTGGGACATCCTGTCCCCTCAGTTCATGTACGGCTCCAAGGC
CTACGTGAAGCACCCCGCCGACATCCCCGACTACTTGAAGCTGTCCTTCCCCGAGGGCTTCAAGTGGGAG
CGCGTGATGAACTTCGAGGACGGCGGCGTGGTGACCGTGACCCAGGACTCCTCCCTGCAGGACGGCGAGT
TCATCTACAAGGTGAAGCTGCGCGGCACCAACTTCCCCTCCGACGGCCCCGTAATGCAGAAGAAGACCAT
GGGCTGGGAGGCCTCCTCCGAGCGGATGTACCCCGAGGACGGCGCCCTGAAGGGCGAGATCAAGCAGAGG
CTGAAGCTGAAGGACGGCGGCCACTACGACGCTGAGGTCAAGACCACCTACAAGGCCAAGAAGCCCGTGC
AGCTGCCCGGCGCCTACAACGTCAACATCAAGTTGGACATCACCTCCCACAACGAGGACTACACCATCGT
GGAACAGTACGAACGCGCCGAGGGCCGCCACTCCACCGGCGGCATGGACGAGCTGTACAAGTAAGAATTC
GTCGAGGGACCTAATAACTTCGTATAGCATACATTATACGAAGTTATACATGTTTAAGGGTTCCGGTTCC
ACTAGGTACAATTCGATATCAAGCTTATCGATAATCAACCTCTGGATTACAAAATTTGTGAAAGATTGAC
TGGTATTCTTAACTATGTTGCTCCTTTTACGCTATGTGGATACGCTGCTTTAATGCCTTTGTATCATGCT
ATTGCTTCCCGTATGGCTTTCATTTTCTCCTCCTTGTATAAATCCTGGTTGCTGTCTCTTTATGAGGAGT
TGTGGCCCGTTGTCAGGCAACGTGGCGTGGTGTGCACTGTGTTTGCTGACGCAACCCCCACTGGTTGGGG
CATTGCCACCACCTGTCAGCTCCTTTCCGGGACTTTCGCTTTCCCCCTCCCTATTGCCACGGCGGAACTC
ATCGCCGCCTGCCTTGCCCGCTGCTGGACAGGGGCTCGGCTGTTGGGCACTGACAATTCCGTGGTGTTGT
CGGGGAAATCATCGTCCTTTCCTTGGCTGCTCGCCTGTGTTGCCACCTGGATTCTGCGCGGGACGTCCTT
CTGCTACGTCCCTTCGGCCCTCAATCCAGCGGACCTTCCTTCCCGCGGCCTGCTGCCGGCTCTGCGGCCT
CTTCCGCGTCTTCGCCTTCGCCCTCAGACGAGTCGGATCTCCCTTTGGGCCGCCTCCCCGCATCGATACC
GTCGACCTCGATCGAGACCTAGAAAAACATGGAGCAATCACAAGTAGCAATACAGCAGCTACCAATGCTG
ATTGTGCCTGGCTAGAAGCACAAGAGGAGGAGGAGGTGGGTTTTCCAGTCACACCTCAGGTACCTTTAAG
ACCAATGACTTACAAGGCAGCTGTAGATCTTAGCCACTTTTTAAAAGAAAAGGGGGGACTGGAAGGGCTA
ATTCACTCCCAACGAAGACAAGATATCCTTGATCTGTGGATCTACCACACACAAGGCTACTTCCCTGATT
GGCAGAACTACACACCAGGGCCAGGGATCAGATATCCACTGACCTTTGGATGGTGCTACAAGCTAGTACC
AGTTGAGCAAGAGAAGGTAGAAGAAGCCAATGAAGGAGAGAACACCCGCTTGTTACACCCTGTGAGCCTG
CATGGGATGGATGACCCGGAGAGAGAAGTATTAGAGTGGAGGTTTGACAGCCGCCTAGCATTTCATCACA
TGGCCCGAGAGCTGCATCCGGACTGTACTGGGTCTCTCTGGTTAGACCAGATCTGAGCCTGGGAGCTCTC
TGGCTAACTAGGGAACCCACTGCTTAAGCCTCAATAAAGCTTGCCTTGAGTGCTTCAAGTAGTGTGTGCC
CGTCTGTTGTGTGACTCTGGTAACTAGAGATCCCTCAGACCCTTTTAGTCAGTGTGGAAAATCTCTAGCA
GCATGTGAGCAAAAGGCCAGCAAAAGGCCAGGAACCGTAAAAAGGCCGCGTTGCTGGCGTTTTTCCATAG
GCTCCGCCCCCCTGACGAGCATCACAAAAATCGACGCTCAAGTCAGAGGTGGCGAAACCCGACAGGACTA
TAAAGATACCAGGCGTTTCCCCCTGGAAGCTCCCTCGTGCGCTCTCCTGTTCCGACCCTGCCGCTTACCG
GATACCTGTCCGCCTTTCTCCCTTCGGGAAGCGTGGCGCTTTCTCATAGCTCACGCTGTAGGTATCTCAG
TTCGGTGTAGGTCGTTCGCTCCAAGCTGGGCTGTGTGCACGAACCCCCCGTTCAGCCCGACCGCTGCGCC
TTATCCGGTAACTATCGTCTTGAGTCCAACCCGGTAAGACACGACTTATCGCCACTGGCAGCAGCCACTG
GTAACAGGATTAGCAGAGCGAGGTATGTAGGCGGTGCTACAGAGTTCTTGAAGTGGTGGCCTAACTACGG
CTACACTAGAAGAACAGTATTTGGTATCTGCGCTCTGCTGAAGCCAGTTACCTTCGGAAAAAGAGTTGGT
AGCTCTTGATCCGGCAAACAAACCACCGCTGGTAGCGGTGGTTTTTTTGTTTGCAAGCAGCAGATTACGC
GCAGAAAAAAAGGATCTCAAGAAGATCCTTTGATCTTTTCTACGGGGTCTGACGCTCAGTGGAACGAAAA
CTCACGTTAAGGGATTTTGGTCATGAGATTATCAAAAAGGATCTTCACCTAGATCCTTTTAAATTAAAAA
TGAAGTTTTAAATCAATCTAAAGTATATATGAGTAAACTTGGTCTGACAGTTACCAATGCTTAATCAGTG
AGGCACCTATCTCAGCGATCTGTCTATTTCGTTCATCCATAGTTGCCTGACTCCCCGTCGTGTAGATAAC
TACGATACGGGAGGGCTTACCATCTGGCCCCAGTGCTGCAATGATACCGCGAGACCCACGCTCACCGGCT
CCAGATTTATCAGCAATAAACCAGCCAGCCGGAAGGGCCGAGCGCAGAAGTGGTCCTGCAACTTTATCCG
CCTCCATCCAGTCTATTAATTGTTGCCGGGAAGCTAGAGTAAGTAGTTCGCCAGTTAATAGTTTGCGCAA
CGTTGTTGCCATTGCTACAGGCATCGTGGTGTCACGCTCGTCGTTTGGTATGGCTTCATTCAGCTCCGGT
TCCCAACGATCAAGGCGAGTTACATGATCCCCCATGTTGTGCAAAAAAGCGGTTAGCTCCTTCGGTCCTC
CGATCGTTGTCAGAAGTAAGTTGGCCGCAGTGTTATCACTCATGGTTATGGCAGCACTGCATAATTCTCT
TACTGTCATGCCATCCGTAAGATGCTTTTCTGTGACTGGTGAGTACTCAACCAAGTCATTCTGAGAATAG
TGTATGCGGCGACCGAGTTGCTCTTGCCCGGCGTCAATACGGGATAATACCGCGCCACATAGCAGAACTT
TAAAAGTGCTCATCATTGGAAAACGTTCTTCGGGGCGAAAACTCTCAAGGATCTTACCGCTGTTGAGATC
CAGTTCGATGTAACCCACTCGTGCACCCAACTGATCTTCAGCATCTTTTACTTTCACCAGCGTTTCTGGG
TGAGCAAAAACAGGAAGGCAAAATGCCGCAAAAAAGGGAATAAGGGCGACACGGAAATGTTGAATACTCA
TACTCTTCCTTTTTCAATATTATTGAAGCATTTATCAGGGTTATTGTCTCATGAGCGGATACATATTTGA
ATGTATTTAGAAAAATAAACAAATAGGGGTTCCGCGCACATTTCCCCGAAAAGTGCCACCTGAC
Features (pLannotate 1.2.2; 24 found; start..end, strand, type, name):
     40..92      -  misc_feature   bom (fragment): basis of mobility region from pBR322
    247..626     +  enhancer       CMV enhancer: human cytomegalovirus immediate early enhancer
    627..826     +  promoter       CMV promoter: human cytomegalovirus (CMV) immediate early promoter
    844..1024    +  LTR            5' LTR (truncated): truncated 5' long terminal repeat (LTR) from HIV-1
   1071..1196    +  misc_feature   HIV-1 Ψ: packaging signal of human immunodeficiency virus type 1
   1180..1518    +  CDS            HIV-1 gag (fragment): gag protein from human immunodeficiency virus 1; gag
   1695..1928    +  misc_feature   RRE: The Rev response element (RRE) of HIV-1 allows for Rev-dependent mRNA export from the nucleus to the cytoplasm.
   2305..2405    +  CDS            Rev (fragment): human immunodeficiency virus 1 (HIV-1) Rev protein; rev; enhances nuclear export of unspliced and incompletely spliced viral mRNAs
   2455..2572    +  misc_feature   cPPT/CTS: central polypurine tract and central termination sequence of HIV-1
   2631..2828    +  promoter       U6 promoter (fragment): RNA polymerase III promoter for mouse U6 snRNA (Das et al., 1988)
   2825..2858    +  protein_bind   loxP: Cre-mediated recombination occurs in the 8-bp core sequence (GCATACAT). Cre recombinase
   2865..2943    +  promoter       U6 promoter (fragment): RNA polymerase III promoter for mouse U6 snRNA (Das et al., 1988)
   3018..3229    +  promoter       EF-1α core promoter: core promoter for human elongation factor EF-1α
   3242..3510    +  LTR            5' LTR (truncated): truncated 5' long terminal repeat (LTR) from human T-cell leukemia virus (HTLV) type 1
   3554..4261    +  CDS            mCherry: mCherry is a basic (constitutively fluorescent) red fluorescent protein published in 2004, derived from Discosoma sp.. It is reported to be a very rapidly-maturing monomer with low acid sensitivity.
   4284..4317    +  protein_bind   loxP: Cre-mediated recombination occurs in the 8-bp core sequence (GCATACAT). Cre recombinase
   4350..4373    +  misc_feature   MCS (fragment): pBluescript multiple cloning site
   4373..4961    +  misc_feature   WPRE: woodchuck hepatitis virus posttranscriptional regulatory element
   4962..4981    +  misc_feature   MCS (fragment): pBluescript multiple cloning site
   4983..5483    +  CDS            nef (fragment): NEF_HV1LA - Experimental evidence at protein level: Swiss-Prot protein existence level 1. Extracellular Nef protein targets CD4(+) T-lymphocytes for apoptosis by interacting with CXCR4 surface receptors. From Human immunodeficiency virus type 1 group M subtype B (isolate Lai) (HIV-1).
   5490..5670    +  LTR            5' LTR (truncated): truncated 5' long terminal repeat (LTR) from HIV-1
   5732..6320    -  rep_origin     ori: high-copy-number ColE1/pMB1/pBR322/pUC origin of replication
   6491..7351    -  CDS            AmpR: β-lactamase; bla; confers resistance to ampicillin, carbenicillin, and related antibiotics
   7352..7456    -  promoter       AmpR promoter: bla
