[The description below was written by a language model from this plasmid's Addgene catalogue record and pLannotate feature annotations shown in this document.]
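Description:
pSicoR-Ef1a-mCh is an empty lentiviral backbone for Cre-regulatable RNA interference in mammalian cells. It was derived from pSicoR-mCherry by replacing the internal CMV promoter that drove the reporter with an EF-1α promoter. The 7,484 bp plasmid is propagated in bacteria through a high-copy ColE1/pUC-type origin and selected with ampicillin via the β-lactamase gene. The recorded growth strain is a recombination-deficient one, as is usual for LTR-containing vectors. The viral portion follows an HIV-1 design. A CMV enhancer/promoter fused to a truncated 5' LTR drives genomic RNA production in packaging cells. It is followed by the Ψ packaging signal with a gag fragment, the Rev response element, and the cPPT/CTS. A WPRE to boost transcript expression and a 3' LTR region lie downstream.

The payload has two transcription units. A mouse U6 RNA polymerase III promoter expresses a short hairpin RNA once the user clones annealed shRNA oligos into the HpaI and XhoI sites; no hairpin is present in this backbone. Downstream, an EF-1α core promoter, annotated together with an HTLV-1 LTR-derived segment, drives mCherry, which marks transduced cells with red fluorescence. One loxP site is embedded within the U6 promoter, which the annotation shows split into two fragments around it. A second loxP sits just after mCherry. Cre recombination should therefore excise the distal part of U6, the shRNA cloning position and the reporter cassette, switching off knockdown and removing fluorescence at the same time. The vector suits stable but reversible gene silencing. The associated publication concerns mouse embryonic stem cells, though the record does not state why the promoter was exchanged.
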