Addgene plasmid #31847: pSicoR-Ef1a-mCh
Purpose: (Empty Backbone)
Depositing lab: Bruce Conklin. Depositing organization: J. David Gladstone Institutes. Publication: Alternative splicing regulates mouse embryonic stem cell pluripotency and differentiation. Salomonis N, Schlieve CR, Pereira L, Wahlquist C, Colas A, Zambon AC, Vranizan K, Spindler MJ, Pico AR, Cline MS, Clark TA, Williams A, Blume JE, Samal E, Mercola M, Merrill BJ, Conklin BR. Proc Natl Acad Sci U S A. 2010 Jun 8;107(23):10514-9. Epub 2010 May 24. 10.1073/pnas.0912260107 PubMed 20498046.
Backbone
  Vector backbone: pSicoR-mCH
  Backbone manufacturer: Addgene plasmid #21907
  Backbone size (bp): 7484
  Modifications to backbone: The pSicoR-Ef1α-mCh lentiviral construct was created by replacing the CMV promoter of pSicoR-mCherry (Addgene vector 21907) with Ef1α. The shRNA coding oligos are cloned into the HpaI and XhoI restriction sites as described for pSicoR.
  Vector type: Mammalian Expression, Lentiviral, RNAi, Cre/Lox
  Promoter: U6 for shRNA; Ef1alpha for mCherry
Growth in bacteria
  Bacterial resistance: Ampicillin, 100 μg/mL
  Growth temperature: 37°C
  Growth strain: Stbl3
  Copy number: High Copy
Terms and licenses: Academic/Nonprofit Terms; Industry Terms: Not Available to Industry
Depositor comments: The pSicoR-Ef1α-mCh lentiviral construct was created by replacing the CMV promoter of pSicoR-mCherry (Addgene vector 21907) with Ef1α. The shRNA coding oligos are cloned into the HpaI and XhoI restriction sites as described for pSicoR.
How to cite: pSicoR-Ef1a-mCh was a gift from Bruce Conklin (Addgene plasmid # 31847 ; http://n2t.net/addgene:31847 ; RRID:Addgene_31847)
