>Addgene plasmid #31847 | pSicoR-Ef1a-mCh | addgene partial sequence | sequence record 37004 | U6 5'-cagtgcaggggaaagaatagtagac-3'
NGNNTCAACTAAAGAATTACAAAAACAAATTACAAAAATTCAAAATTTTCGGGTTTATTACAGGGACAGC
AGAGATCCAGTTTGGTTAGTACCGGGCCCGCTCTAGAGATCCGACGCGCCATCTCTAGGCCCGCGCCGGC
CCCCTCGCACAGACTTGTGGGAGAAGCTCGGCTACTCCCCTGCCCCGGTTAATTTGCATATAATATTTCC
TAGTAACTATAGAGGCTTAATGTGCGATAAAAGACAGATAATCTGTTCTTTTTAATACTAGCTACATTTT
ACATGATAGGCTTGGATTTCTATAACTTCGTATAGCATACATTATACGAAGTTATACATGTCACAAAAGG
AAACTCACCCTAACTGTAAAGTAATTGTGTGTTTTGAGACTATAAATATCCCTTGGAGAAAAGCCTTGTT
AACGCGCGGTGACCCTCGAGTACTAGGATCCATTAGGCGGCCGCGGATCTGCGATCGCTCCGGTGCCCGT
CAGTGGGCAGAGCGCACATCGCCCACAGTCCCCGAGAAGTTGGGGGGAGGGGTCGGCAATTGAACCGGTG
CCTAGAGAAGGTGGCGCGGGGTAAACTGGGAAAGTGATGTCGTGTACTGGCTCCGCCTTTTTCCCGAGGG
TGGGGGAGAACCGTATATAAGTGCAGTAGTCGCCGTGAACGTTCTTTTTCGCAACGGGTTTGCCGCCAGA
ACACAGCTGAAGCTTCGAGGGGCTCGCATCTCTCCTTCACGCGCCCGCCGCCCTACCTGAGGCCGCCATC
CACGCCGGTTGAGTCGCGTTCTGCCGCCTCCCGCCTGTGGTGCCTCCTGAACTGCGTCCGCCGTCTAGGT
AAGTTTAAAGCTCAGGTCGAGACCGGGCCTTTGTCCGGCGCTCCCTTGGAGCCTACCTAGACTCAGCCGG
CTCTCCACG
